>Addgene plasmid #84884 | pAav-TP53-PQS1-3xFLAG | depositor full sequence | sequence record 163082 | pAav-TP53-PQS1-3xFLAG sequence 7031 bps
CCTGCAGGCAGCTGCGCGCTCGCTCGCTCACTGAGGCCGCCCGGGCAAAGCCCGGGCGTCGGGCGACCTT
TGGTCGCCCGGCCTCAGTGAGCGAGCGAGCGCGCAGAGAGGGAGTGGCCAACTCCATCACTAGGGGTTCC
TGCGGCCGCAAACGCGTGTTCCGAGAGCTGAATGAGGCCTTGGAACTCAAGGATGCCCAGGCTGGGAAGG
AGCCAGGGGGGAGCAGGGCTCACTCCAGGTGAGTGACCTCAGCCCCTTCCTGGCCCTACTCCCCTGCCTT
CCTAGGTTGGAAAGCCATAGGATTCCATTCTCATCCTGCCTTCATGGTCAAAGGCAGCTGACCCCATCTC
ATTGGGTCCCAGCCCTGCACAGACATTTTTTTAGTCTTCCTCCGGTTGAATCCTATAACCACATTCTTGC
CTCAGTGTATCCACAGAACATCCAAACCCAGGGACGAGTGTGGATACTTCTTTGCCATTCTCCGCAACTC
CCAGCCCAGAGCTGGAGGGTCTCAAGGAGGGGCCTAATAATTGTGTAATACTGAATACAGCCAGAGTTTC
AGGTCATATACTCAGCCCTGCCATGCACCGGCAGGTCCTAGGTGACCCCCGTCAAACTCAGTTTCCTTAT
ATATAAAATGGGGTAAGGGGGCCGGGCGCAGTGGCTCACGAATCCCACACTCTGGGAGGCCAAGGCGAGT
GGATCACCTGAGGTCGGGAGTTTGAGCCCAGCCTGACCAACATGGAGAAACCCCATCTCTACTAAAAATA
CAAAAGTAGCCGGGCGTGGTGATGCATGCCTGTAATCCCAGCTACCTACTCGGGAGGCTGAGGCAGGAGA
ATCGCTTGAACCCGGGAGGCAGAGGTTGCGGTGAGCTGAGATCTCACCATTACACTCCAGCCTGGGCAAC
AAGAGTGAAACTCCGTCTCAAAAAAGATAAATAAAGTAAAATGGGGTAAGGGAAGATTACGAGACTAATA
CACACTAATACTCTGAGGTGCTCAGTAAACATATTTGCATGGGGTGTGGCCACCATCTTGATTTGAATTC
CCGTTGTCCCAGCCTTAGGCCCTTCAAAGCATTGGTCAGGGAAAAGGGGCACAGACCCTCTCACTCATGT
GATGTCATCTCTCCTCCCTGCTTCTGTCTCCTACAGCCACCTGAAGTCCAAAAAGGGTCAGTCTACCTCC
CGCCATAAAAAACTCATGTTCAAGACAGAAGGGCCTGACTCAGACAGCGGGCCCAGCGAATTCGGGAAGT
TCCTATTCCGAAGTTCCTATTCTTCAAATAGTATAGGAACTTCACTGACCCTGATCTTCAGAGAGGCCGT
GAGCGAAATCCTGGAGACCTCCAGATTCGCCTACCTGTACGACGACTACAAAGACCATGACGGTGATTAT
AAAGATCATGATATTGATTACAAGGATGACGATGACAAGGGCGAGCCCGAGGCTTGAAAGCTTCGGATAA
CTTCGTATAGCATACATTATACGAAGTTATCGCGCCCTACCGGGTAGGGGAGGCGCTTTTCCCAAGGCAG
TCTGGAGCATGCGCTTTAGCAGCCCCGCTGGGCACTTGGCGCTACACAAGTGGCCTCTGGCCTCGCACAC
ATTCCACATCCACCGGTAGGCGCCAACCGGCTCCGTTCTTTGGTGGCCCCTTCGCGCCACCTTCTACTCC
TCCCCTAGTCAGGAAGTTCCCCCCCGCCCCGCAGCTCGCGTCGTGCAGGACGTGACAAATGGAAGTAGCA
CGTCTCACTAGTCTCGTGCAGATGGACAGCACCGCTGAGCAATGGAAGCGGGTAGGCCTTTGGGGCAGCG
GCCAATAGCAGCTTTGGCTCCTTCGCTTTCTGGGCTCAGAGGCTGGGAAGGGGTGGGTCCGGGGGCGGGC
TCAGGGGCGGGCTCAGGGGCGGGGCGGGCGCCCGAAGGTCCTCCGGAAGCCCGGCATTCTGCACGCTTCA
AAAGCGCACGTCTGCCGCGCTGTTCTCCTCTTCCTCATCTCCGGGCCTTTCGACCTGCAGCCAATATGGG
ATCGGCCATTGAACAAGATGGATTGCACGCAGGTTCTCCGGCCGCTTGGGTGGAGAGGCTATTCGGCTAT
GACTGGGCACAACAGACAATCGGCTGCTCTGATGCCGCCGTGTTCCGGCTGTCAGCGCAGGGGCGCCCGG
TTCTTTTTGTCAAGACCGACCTGTCCGGTGCCCTGAATGAACTGCAGGACGAGGCAGCGCGGCTATCGTG
GCTGGCCACGACGGGCGTTCCTTGCGCAGCTGTGCTCGACGTTGTCACTGAAGCGGGAAGGGACTGGCTG
CTATTGGGCGAAGTGCCGGGGCAGGATCTCCTGTCATCTCACCTTGCTCCTGCCGAGAAAGTATCCATCA
TGGCTGATGCAATGCGGCGGCTGCATACGCTTGATCCGGCTACCTGCCCATTCGACCACCAAGCGAAACA
TCGCATCGAGCGAGCACGTACTCGGATGGAAGCCGGTCTTGTCAATCAGGATGATCTGGACGAAGAGCAT
CAGGGGCTCGCGCCAGCCGAACTGTTCGCCAGGCTCAAGGCGCGCATGCCCGACGGCGAGGATCTCGTCG
TGACCCATGGCGATGCCTGCTTGCCGAATATCATGGTGGAAAATGGCCGCTTTTCTGGATTCATCGACTG
TGGCCGGCTGGGTGTGGCGGATCGCTATCAGGACATAGCGTTGGCTACCCGTGATATTGCTGAAGAGCTT
GGCGGCGAATGGGCTGACCGCTTCCTCGTGCTTTACGGTATCGCCGCTCCCGATTCGCAGCGCATCGCCT
TCTATCGCCTTCTTGACGAGTTCTTCTGAGGGGATCAATTCTCTAGAGCTCGCTGATCAGCCTCGACTGT
GCCTTCTAGTTGCCAGCCATCTGTTGTTTGCCCCTCCCCCGTGCCTTCCTTGACCCTGGAAGGTGCCACT
CCCACTGTCCTTTCCTAATAAAATGAGGAAATTGCATCGCATTGTCTGAGTAGGTGTCATTCTATTCTGG
GGGGTGGGGTGGGGCAGGACAGCAAGGGGGAGGATTGGGAAGACAATAGCAGGCATGCTGGGGATGCGGT
GGGCTCTATGGCTTCTGAGGCGGAAAGAACCAGCTATAACTTCGTATAGCATACATTATACGAAGTTATA
GTAATCGATTGACATTCTCCACTTCTTGTTCCCCACTGACAGCCTCCCACCCCCATCTCTCCCTCCCCTG
CCATTTTGGGTTTTGGGTCTTTGAACCCTTGCTTGCAATAGGTGTGCGTCAGAAGCACCCAGGACTTCCA
TTTGCTTTGTCCCGGGGCTCCACTGAACAAGTTGGCCTGCACTGGTGTTTTGTTGTGGGGAGGAGGATGG
GGAGTAGGACATACCAGCTTAGATTTTAAGGTTTTTACTGTGAGGGATGTTTGGGAGATGTAAGAAATGT
TCTTGCAGTTAAGGGTTAGTTTACAATCAGCCACATTCTAGGTAGGGGCCCACTTCACCGTACTAACCAG
GGAAGCTGTCCCTCACTGTTGAATTTTCTCTAACTTCAAGGCCCATATCTGTGAAATGCTGGCATTTGCA
CCTACCTCACAGAGTGCATTGTGAGGGTTAATGAAATAATGTACATCTGGCCTTGAAACCACCTTTTATT
ACATGGGGTCTAGAACTTGACCCCCTTGAGGGTGCTTGTTCCCTCTCCCTGTTGGTCGGTGGGTTGGTAG
TTTCTACAGTTGGGCAGCTGGTTAGGTAGAGGGAGTTGTCAAGTCTCTGCTGGCCCAGCCAAACCCTGTC
TGACAACCTCTTGGTGAACCTTAGTACCTAAAAGGAAATCTCACCCCATCCCACACCCTGGAGGATTTCA
TCTCTTGTATATGATGATCTGGATCCACCAAGACTTGTTTTATGCTCAGGGTCAATTTCTTTTTTCTTTT
TTTTTTTTTTTTTTCTTTTTCTTTGAGACTGGGTCTCGCTTTGTTGCCCAGGCTGGAGTGGAGTGGCGTG
ATCTTGGCTTACTGCAGCCTTTGCCTCCCCGGCTCGAGCAGTCCTGCCTCAGCCTCCGGAGTAGCTGGGA
CCACAGGTTCATGCCACCATGGCCAGCCAACTTTTGCATGTTTTGTAGAGATGGGGTCTCACAGTGTTGC
CCAGGCTGGTCTCAAACTCCTGGGCTCAGGCGATCCACCTGTCTCAGCCTCCCAGAGTGCTGGGATTACA
ATTGTGAGCCACCACGTCCAGCTGGAAGGGTCAACATCTTTTACATTCTGCAAGCACATCTGCATTTGGT
ACCAAGCTAGCAAAAGCGGCCGCAGGAACCCCTAGTGATGGAGTTGGCCACTCCCTCTCTGCGCGCTCGC
TCGCTCACTGAGGCCGGGCGACCAAAGGTCGCCCGACGCCCGGGCTTTGCCCGGGCGGCCTCAGTGAGCG
AGCGAGCGCGCAGCTGCCTGCAGGGGCGCCTGATGCGGTATTTTCTCCTTACGCATCTGTGCGGTATTTC
ACACCGCATA
[142 nt withheld, positions 4491-4632]
C
[141 nt withheld, positions 4634-4774]
CCTTTGACGTTGGAGTCCACGTTCTTT
[37 nt withheld, positions 4802-4838]
ACCCTATCTCGGGCTATTCTTTTGATTTATAAGGGATTTTGCCGATTTCGGCCTATTGGTTAAAAAATGA
GCTGATTTAACAAAAATTTAACGCGAATTTTAACAAAATATTAACGTTTACAATTTTATGGTGCACTCTC
AGTACAATCTGCTCTGATGCCGCATAGTTAAGCCAGCCCCGACACCCGCCAACACCCGCTGACGCGCCCT
GACGGGCTTGTCTGCTCCCGGCATCCGCTTACAGACAAGCTGTGACCGTCTCCGGGAGCTGCATGTGTCA
GAGGTTTTCACCGTCATCACCGAAACGCGCGAGACGAAAGGGCCTCGTGATACGCCTATTTTTATAGGTT
AATGTCATGATAATAATGGTTTCTTAGACGTCAGGTGGCACTTTTCGGGGAAATGTGCGCGGAACCCCTA
TTTGTTTATTTTTCTAAATACATTCAAATATGTATCCGCTCATGAGACAATAACCCTGATAAATGCTTCA
ATAATATTGAAAAAGGAAGAGTATGAGTATTCAACATTTCCGTGTCGCCCTTATTCCCTTTTTTGCGGCA
TTTTGCCTTCCTGTTTTTGCTCACCCAGAAACGCTGGTGAAAGTAAAAGATGCTGAAGATCAGTTGGGTG
CACGAGTGGGTTACATCGAACTGGATCTCAACAGCGGTAAGATCCTTGAGAGTTTTCGCCCCGAAGAACG
TTTTCCAATGATGAGCACTTTTAAAGTTCTGCTATGTGGCGCGGTATTATCCCGTATTGACGCCGGGCAA
GAGCAACTCGGTCGCCGCATACACTATTCTCAGAATGACTTGGTTGAGTACTCACCAGTCACAGAAAAGC
ATCTTACGGATGGCATGACAGTAAGAGAATTATGCAGTGCTGCCATAACCATGAGTGATAACACTGCGGC
CAACTTACTTCTGACAACGATCGGAGGACCGAAGGAGCTAACCGCTTTTTTGCACAACATGGGGGATCAT
GTAACTCGCCTTGATCGTTGGGAACCGGAGCTGAATGAAGCCATACCAAACGACGAGCGTGACACCACGA
TGCCTGTAGCAATGGCAACAACGTTGCGCAAACTATTAACTGGCGAACTACTTACTCTAGCTTCCCGGCA
ACAATTAATAGACTGGATGGAGGCGGATAAAGTTGCAGGACCACTTCTGCGCTCGGCCCTTCCGGCTGGC
TGGTTTATTGCTGATAAATCTGGAGCCGGTGAGCGTGGGTCTCGCGGTATCATTGCAGCACTGGGGCCAG
ATGGTAAGCCCTCCCGTATCGTAGTTATCTACACGACGGGGAGTCAGGCAACTATGGATGAACGAAATAG
ACAGATCGCTGAGATAGGTGCCTCACTGATTAAGCATTGGTAACTGTCAGACCAAGTTTACTCATATATA
CTTTAGATTGATTTAAAACTTCATTTTTAATTTAAAAGGATCTAGGTGAAGATCCTTTTTGATAATCTCA
TGACCAAAATCCCTTAACGTGAGTTTTCGTTCCACTGAGCGTCAGACCCCGTAGAAAAGATCAAAGGATC
TTCTTGAGATCCTTTTTTTCTGCGCGTAATCTGCTGCTTGCAAACAAAAAAACCACCGCTACCAGCGGTG
GTTTGTTTGCCGGATCAAGAGCTACCAACTCTTTTTCCGAAGGTAACTGGCTTCAGCAGAGCGCAGATAC
CAAATACTGTCCTTCTAGTGTAGCCGTAGTTAGGCCACCACTTCAAGAACTCTGTAGCACCGCCTACATA
CCTCGCTCTGCTAATCCTGTTACCAGTGGCTGCTGCCAGTGGCGATAAGTCGTGTCTTACCGGGTTGGAC
TCAAGACGATAGTTACCGGATAAGGCGCAGCGGTCGGGCTGAACGGGGGGTTCGTGCACACAGCCCAGCT
TGGAGCGAACGACCTACACCGAACTGAGATACCTACAGCGTGAGCTATGAGAAAGCGCCACGCTTCCCGA
AGGGAGAAAGGCGGACAGGTATCCGGTAAGCGGCAGGGTCGGAACAGGAGAGCGCACGAGGGAGCTTCCA
GGGGGAAACGCCTGGTATCTTTATAGTCCTGTCGGGTTTCGCCACCTCTGACTTGAGCGTCGATTTTTGT
GATGCTCGTCAGGGGGGCGGAGCCTATGGAAAAACGCCAGCAACGCGGCCTTTTTACGGTTCCTGGCCTT
TTGCTGGCCTTTTGCTCACATGT
Features (pLannotate 1.2.2; 21 found; start..end, strand, type, name):
      1..141     -  repeat_region  AAV2 ITR: inverted terminal repeat of adeno-associated virus serotype 2 inverted
    157..238     +  CDS            p53 (fragment): human tumor suppressor protein that is often mutated in cancers; Homo sapiens TP53; responds to cellular stresses to regulate the expression of target genes
    709..912     -  CDS            C9orf85 (fragment): CI085_HUMAN - Experimental evidence at protein level: Swiss-Prot protein existence level 1. From Homo sapiens (Human).
   1154..1235    +  CDS            p53 (fragment): human tumor suppressor protein that is often mutated in cancers; Homo sapiens TP53; responds to cellular stresses to regulate the expression of target genes
   1374..1439    +  CDS            3xFLAG: three tandem FLAG® epitope tags, followed by an enterokinase cleavage site
   1467..1500    +  protein_bind   loxP: Cre-mediated recombination occurs in the 8-bp core sequence (GCATACAT). Cre recombinase
   1512..2012    +  promoter       PGK promoter: mouse phosphoglycerate kinase 1 promoter
   2026..2829    +  CDS            NeoR/KanR: aminoglycoside phosphotransferase from Tn5; aph(3')-II (or nptII); confers resistance to neomycin, kanamycin, and G418 (Geneticin®)
   2867..3091    +  polyA_signal   bGH poly(A) signal: bovine growth hormone polyadenylation signal
   3095..3115    +  promoter       SV40 promoter (fragment): SV40 enhancer and early promoter
   3116..3149    +  protein_bind   loxP: Cre-mediated recombination occurs in the 8-bp core sequence (GCATACAT). Cre recombinase
   3920..3940    +  promoter       URA3 promoter (fragment): S. cerevisiae URA3
   3955..4158    +  CDS            C9orf85 (fragment): CI085_HUMAN - Experimental evidence at protein level: Swiss-Prot protein existence level 1. From Homo sapiens (Human).
   4294..4434    +  repeat_region  AAV2 ITR: inverted terminal repeat of adeno-associated virus serotype 2 inverted
   4439..4490    -  misc_feature   bom (fragment): basis of mobility region from pBR322
   4509..4889    +  rep_origin     M13 ori (sequence partly withheld): M13 bacteriophage origin of replication; arrow indicates direction of (+) strand synthesis
   4965..5014    -  misc_feature   bom (fragment): basis of mobility region from pBR322
   5116..5151    -  CDS            rop (fragment): Rop protein, which maintains plasmids at low copy number; rop
   5246..5350    +  promoter       AmpR promoter: bla
   5351..6211    +  CDS            AmpR: β-lactamase; bla; confers resistance to ampicillin, carbenicillin, and related antibiotics
   6382..6970    +  rep_origin     ori: high-copy-number ColE1/pMB1/pBR322/pUC origin of replication
