[The description below was written by a language model from this plasmid's Addgene catalogue record and pLannotate feature annotations shown in this document.]
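Description:
pAav-TP53-PQS1-3xFLAG is a recombinant AAV targeting vector (about 7.0 kb) that serves as a homology-directed repair template for tagging the C-terminus of endogenous human p53. It is built on the pAav-MCS-PQS1-3xFLAG backbone. In bacteria it is maintained through a high-copy ColE1/pUC-type origin and ampicillin resistance (AmpR with its own bla promoter), and an M13 phage origin is also annotated in the backbone. The short bom, rop, SV40 promoter, URA3 promoter and C9orf85 fragments in the feature table are probably incidental similarity matches rather than functional parts.

The payload lies between two AAV2 inverted terminal repeats, which allow the intervening DNA to be packaged into rAAV particles. The first homology arm (HR1, about 1.1 kb of TP53 genomic sequence cloned MluI/EcoRI) contains short p53 coding fragments, consistent with terminal exon sequence. It runs into the PQS1 tag and a 3xFLAG epitope, so that correct recombination fuses both tags to the end of the p53 protein. PQS1 is not annotated separately in the feature table; according to the record and the associated publication title, it belongs to a tagging approach that quantifies universal proteotypic peptides by targeted proteomics.

Downstream of the tags sits a selection cassette flanked by two loxP sites in the same orientation. It consists of the mouse PGK promoter driving NeoR, followed by a bGH polyadenylation signal. This cassette permits G418 selection of targeted cells and can later be excised with Cre. The second TP53 homology arm (HR2, cloned XhoI/NheI) follows the cassette. Neither arm carries a promoter, so expression of the tagged protein depends on the endogenous TP53 locus.
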