Addgene plasmid #84884: pAav-TP53-PQS1-3xFLAG
Purpose: rAAV-based template for genome engineering of the p53 C-terminus containing PQS1 and 3xFLAG tags and a selection cassette
Depositing lab: Sven Eyckerman. Depositing organization: Vlaams Instituut voor Biotechnologie (VIB, vzw). Publication: An extra dimension in protein tagging by quantifying universal proteotypic peptides using targeted proteomics. Vandemoortele G, Staes A, Gonnelli G, Samyn N, De Sutter D, Vandermarliere E, Timmerman E, Gevaert K, Martens L, Eyckerman S. Sci Rep. 2016 Jun 6;6:27220. doi: 10.1038/srep27220. PubMed 27264994.
Backbone
  Vector backbone: pAav-MCS-PQS1-3xFLAG
  Backbone manufacturer: Eyckerman lab
  Backbone size w/o insert (bp): 4863
  Total vector size (bp): 7031
  Vector type: AAV
  Selectable markers: Neomycin (select with G418)
Growth in bacteria
  Bacterial resistance: Ampicillin, 100 μg/mL
  Growth temperature: 37°C
  Growth strain: NEB Stable
  Copy number: High Copy
Gene/Insert 1
  Gene/Insert name: TP53 genomic region HR1
  Species: H. sapiens (human)
  Insert size (bp): 1090
  Entrez Gene: TP53 (a.k.a. BCC7, BMFS5, LFS1, P53, TRP53)
  Promoter: no
  Tag / fusion protein: PQS1 3xFLAG (C terminal on insert)
  Cloning method: Restriction Enzyme; 5′ cloning site MluI (not destroyed); 3′ cloning site EcoRI (not destroyed)
  Sequencing primers: 5′ CCTCTGACTTGAGCGTCGAT; 3′ TAGGGCGCGATAACTTCGTA
Gene/Insert 2
  Gene/Insert name: TP53 genomic region HR2
  Species: H. sapiens (human)
  Promoter: no
  Cloning method: Restriction Enzyme; 5′ cloning site XhoI (not destroyed); 3′ cloning site NheI (not destroyed)
  Sequencing primers: 5′ GGGAGGATTGGGAAGACAAT; 3′ TACTATGGTTGCTTTGACGT
Terms and licenses: Academic/Nonprofit Terms; Industry Terms: Not Available to Industry
Depositor comments: This is a targeting vector for modifying the C-terminus of the TP53 gene by adding two tags. A CRE-removable selection cassette is present. The forward sequencing primer needs to sequence over an ITR sequence which can be problematic
How to cite: pAav-TP53-PQS1-3xFLAG was a gift from Sven Eyckerman (Addgene plasmid # 84884 ; http://n2t.net/addgene:84884 ; RRID:Addgene_84884)
