>Addgene plasmid #84884 | pAav-TP53-PQS1-3xFLAG | addgene partial sequence | sequence record 167056 | MSCV_C_rev2 5'-ggccagaggccacttgtgtagcgcc-3'
CAGCGGGGCTGCTAAAGCGCATGCTCCAGACTGCCTTGGGAAAAGCGCCTCCCCTACCCGGTAGGGCGCG
ATAACTTCGTATAATGTATGCTATACGAAGTTATCCGAAGCTTTCAAGCCTCGGGCTCGCCCTTGTCATC
GTCATCCTTGTAATCAATATCATGATCTTTATAATCACCGTCATGGTCTTTGTAGTCGTCGTACAGGTAG
GCGAATCTGGAGGTCTCCAGGATTTCGCTCACGGCCTCTCTGAAGATCAGGGTCAGTGAAGTTCCTATAC
TATTTGAAGAATAGGAACTTCGGAATAGGAACTTCCCGAATTCGCTGGGCCCGCTGTCTGAGTCAGGCCC
TTCTGTCTTGAACATGAGTTTTTTATGGCGGGAGGTAGACTGACCCTTTTTGGACTTCAGGTGGCTGTAG
GAGACAGAAGCAGGGAGGAGAGATGACATCACATGAGTGAGAGGGTCTGTGCCCCTTTTCCCTGACCAAT
GCTTTGAAGGGCCTAAGGCTGGGACAACGGGAATTCAAATCAAGATGGTGGCCACACCCCATGCAAATAT
GTTTACTGAGCACCTCAGAGTATTAGTGTGTATTAGTCTCGTAATCTTCCCTTACCCCATTTTACTTTAT
TTATCTTTTTTGAGACGGAGTTTCACTCTTGTTGCCCAGGCTGGAGTGTAATGGTGAGATCTCAGCTCAC
CGCAACCTCTGCCTCCCGGGTTCAAGCGATTCTCCTGCCTCAGCCTCCCGAGTAGGTAGCTGGGATTACA
GGCATGCATCACCACGCCCGGCTACTTTTGTATTTTTAGTAGAGATGGGGTTTCTCCATGTTGGTCAGGC
TGGGCTCAAACTCCCGACCTCAGGTGATCCACTCGCCTTGGCCTCCCAGAGTGTGGGATTCGTGAGCCAC
TGCGCCCGGCCCCCTTACCCCATTTTATATATAAGGAAACTGAGTTTGACGGGGGTCACCTAGGACCTGC
CGGTGC
