>Addgene plasmid #84884 | pAav-TP53-PQS1-3xFLAG | addgene partial sequence | sequence record 167059 | Neo-F 5'-CGTTGGCTACCCGTGATATT-3'
GGGCTGACCGCTTCCTCGTGCTTTACGGTATCGCCGCTCCCGATTCGCAGCGCATCGCCTTCTATCGCCT
TCTTGACGAGTTCTTCTGAGGGGATCAATTCTCTAGAGCTCGCTGATCAGCCTCGACTGTGCCTTCTAGT
TGCCAGCCATCTGTTGTTTGCCCCTCCCCCGTGCCTTCCTTGACCCTGGAAGGTGCCACTCCCACTGTCC
TTTCCTAATAAAATGAGGAAATTGCATCGCATTGTCTGAGTAGGTGTCATTCTATTCTGGGGGGTGGGGT
GGGGCAGGACAGCAAGGGGGAGGATTGGGAAGACAATAGCAGGCATGCTGGGGATGCGGTGGGCTCTATG
GCTTCTGAGGCGGAAAGAACCAGCTATAACTTCGTATAGCATACATTATACGAAGTTATAGTAATCGATT
GACATTCTCCACTTCTTGTTCCCCACTGACAGCCTCCCACCCCCATCTCTCCCTCCCCTGCCATTTTGGG
TTTTGGGTCTTTGAACCCTTGCTTGCAATAGGTGTGCGTCAGAAGCACCCAGGACTTCCATTTGCTTTGT
CCCGGGGCTCCACTGAACAAGTTGGCCTGCACTGGTGTTTTGTTGTGGGGAGGAGGATGGGGAGTAGGAC
ATACCAGCTTAGATTTTAAGGTTTTTACTGTGAGGGATGTTTGGGAGATGTAAGAAATGTTCTTGCAGTT
AAGGGTTAGTTTACAATCAGCCACATTCTAGGTAGGGGCCCACTTCACCGTACTAACCAGGGAAGCTGTC
CCTCACTGTTGAATTTTCTCTAACTTCAAGGCCCATATCTGTGAAATGCTGGCATTTGCACCTACCTCAC
AGAGTGCATTGTGAGGGTTAATGAAATAATGTACATCTGGCCTTGAAACCACCTTTTATTACATGGGGTC
TAGAACTTGACCCC
